>Addgene plasmid #171341 | pFTK069 | addgene full sequence | sequence record 351312 | Addgene NGS Result
GTGGCTCTTCAGTGGACGAAAGGGCCTCGTGATACGCCTATTTTTATAGGTTAATGTCATGATAATAATG
GTTTCTTAGACGTCAGGTGGCACTTTTCGGGGAAATGTGCGCGGAACCCCTATTTGTTTATTTTTCTAAA
TACATTCAAATATGTATCCGCTCATGAGACAATAACCCTGATAAATGCTTCAATAATATTGAAAAAGGAA
GAGTATGCGCTCACGCAACTGGTCCAGAACCTTGACCGAACGCAGCGGTGGTAACGGCGCAGTGGCGGTT
TTCATGGCTTGTTATGACTGTTTTTTTTTGGGGTACAGTCTATGCCTCGGGCATCCAAGCAGCAAGCGCG
TTACGCCGTGGGTCGATGTTTGATGTTATGGAGCAGCAACGATGTTACGCAGCAGGGCAGTCGCCCTAAA
ACAAAGTTAAACATCATGAGGGAAGCGGTGATCGCCGAAGTATCGACTCAACTATCAGAGGTAGTTGGCG
TCATCGAGCGCCATCTCGAACCGACGTTGCTGGCCGTACATTTGTACGGCTCCGCAGTGGATGGCGGCCT
GAAGCCACACAGCGATATTGATTTGCTGGTTACGGTGACCGTAAGGCTTGATGAAACAACGCGGCGAGCT
TTGATCAACGACCTTTTGGAAACTTCGGCTTCCCCTGGAGAGAGCGAGATTCTCCGCGCTGTAGAAGTCA
CCATTGTTGTGCACGACGACATCATTCCGTGGCGTTATCCAGCTAAGCGCGAACTGCAATTTGGAGAATG
GCAGCGCAATGACATTCTTGCAGGTATCTTCGAGCCAGCCACGATCGACATTGATCTGGCTATCTTGCTG
ACAAAAGCAAGAGAACATAGCGTTGCCTTGGTAGGTCCAGCGGCGGAGGAACTCTTTGATCCGGTTCCTG
AACAGGATCTATTTGAGGCGCTAAATGAAACCTTAACGCTATGGAACTCGCCGCCCGACTGGGCTGGCGA
TGAGCGAAATGTAGTGCTTACGTTGTCCCGCATTTGGTACAGCGCAGTAACCGGCAAAATCGCGCCGAAG
GATGTCGCTGCCGACTGGGCAATGGAGCGCCTGCCGGCCCAGTATCAGCCCGTCATACTTGAAGCTAGAC
AGGCTTATCTTGGACAAGAAGAAGATCGCTTGGCCTCGCGCGCAGATCAGTTGGAAGAATTTGTCCATTA
CGTAAAAGGCGAGATCACCAAGGTAGTCGGCAAATAACTGTCAGACCAAGTTTACTCATATATACTTTAG
ATTGATTTAAAACTTCATTTTTAATTTAAAAGGATCTAGGTGAAGATCCTTTTTGATAATCTCATGACCA
AAATCCCTTAACGTGAGTTTTCGTTCCACTGAGCGTCAGACCCCGTAGAAAAGATCAAAGGATCTTCTTG
AGATCCTTTTTTTCTGCGCGTAATCTGCTGCTTGCAAACAAAAAAACCACCGCTACCAGCGGTGGTTTGT
TTGCCGGATCAAGAGCTACCAACTCTTTTTCCGAAGGTAACTGGCTTCAGCAGAGCGCAGATACCAAATA
CTGTTCTTCTAGTGTAGCCGTAGTTAGGCCACCACTTCAAGAACTCTGTAGCACCGCCTACATACCTCGC
TCTGCTAATCCTGTTACCAGTGGCTGCTGCCAGTGGCGATAAGTCGTGTCTTACCGGGTTGGACTCAAGA
CGATAGTTACCGGATAAGGCGCAGCGGTCGGGCTGAACGGGGGGTTCGTGCACACAGCCCAGCTTGGAGC
GAACGACCTACACCGAACTGAGATACCTACAGCGTGAGCTATGAGAAAGCGCCACGCTTCCCGAAGGGAG
AAAGGCGGACAGGTATCCGGTAAGCGGCAGGGTCGGAACAGGAGAGCGCACGAGGGAGCTTCCAGGGGGA
AACGCCTGGTATCTTTATAGTCCTGTCGGGTTTCGCCACCTCTGACTTGAGCGTCGATTTTTGTGATGCT
CGTCAGGGGGGCGGAGCCTATGGAAAAACGCCAGCAACGCGGCCTTTTTACGGTTCCTGGCCTTTTGCTG
GCCTTTTGCTCACATGTTCTTTCCTGCGTTATCCCCTGATTCTGTGGATAACCGTATTACCGCCTTTGAG
TGAGCTGATACCGCTCGCCGCAGCCGAACGACCGAGCGCAGCGAGTCAGTGAGCGAGGAAGCGGAAGAGC
GCCCAATACGCAAACCGCCTCTCCCCGCGCGTTGGCCGATTCATTAATCACTCTGTGGTCTCATTCGTTA
TGGTGAGCAAGGGCGAGGAGCTGTTCACCGGGGTGGTGCCCATCCTGGTCGAGCTGGACGGCGACGTAAA
CGGCCACAAGTTCAGCGTGTCCGGCGAGGGCGAGGGCGATGCCACCTACGGCAAGCTGACCCTGAAGTTC
ATCTGCACCACCGGCAAGCTGCCCGTGCCCTGGCCCACCCTCGTGACCACCCTGACCTACGGCGTGCAGT
GCTTCAGCCGCTACCCCGACCACATGAAGCAGCACGACTTCTTCAAGTCCGCCATGCCCGAAGGCTACGT
CCAGGAGCGCACCATCTTCTTCAAGGACGACGGCAACTACAAGACCCGCGCCGAGGTGAAGTTCGAGGGC
GACACCCTGGTGAACCGCATCGAGCTGAAGGGCATCGACTTCAAGGAGGACGGCAACATCCTGGGGCACA
AGCTGGAGTACAACTACAACAGCCACAACGTCTATATCATGGCCGACAAGCAGAAGAACGGCATCAAGGT
GAACTTCAAGATCCGCCACAACATCGAGGACGGCAGCGTGCAGCTCGCCGACCACTACCAGCAGAACACC
CCCATCGGCGACGGCCCCGTGCTGCTGCCCGACAACCACTACCTGAGCACCCAGTCCGCCCTGAGCAAAG
ACCCCAACGAGAAGCGCGATCACATGGTCCTGCTGGAGTTCGTGACCGCCGCCGGGATCACTCTCGGCAT
GGACGAGCTGTACAAGCCAAAGAAGAAGCGGAAGGTCTAAGCTTTGAGACCACGAA
Features (pLannotate 1.2.2; 7 found; start..end, strand, type, name):
    110..214     +  promoter       AmpR promoter: bla
    205..285     -  CDS            int (fragment): INT2_ECOLX - Protein inferred from homology: Swiss-Prot protein existence level 3. Putative integrase believed to be involved in the insertion of antibiotic resistance genes into plasmids and transposons. From Escherichia coli.
    373..429     +  CDS            GmR (fragment): gentamycin acetyltransferase; aacC1; confers resistance to gentamycin
    436..1224    +  CDS            aadA: S3AD_ECOLX - Experimental evidence at protein level: Swiss-Prot protein existence level 1. Mediates bacterial resistance to the antibiotics streptomycin and spectinomycin. From Escherichia coli.
   1398..1986    +  rep_origin     ori: high-copy-number ColE1/pMB1/pBR322/pUC origin of replication
   2169..2218    +  CDS            lacI (fragment): lac repressor; lacI; The lac repressor binds to the lac operator to inhibit transcription in E. coli. This inhibition can be relieved by adding lactose or isopropyl-β-D-thiogalactopyranoside (IPTG).
   2240..2956    +  CDS            EGFP: EGFP is a basic (constitutively fluorescent) green fluorescent protein published in 1996, derived from Aequorea victoria. It is reported to be a rapidly-maturing weak dimer with moderate acid sensitivity.
