[The description below was written by a language model from this plasmid's Addgene catalogue record and pLannotate feature annotations shown in this document.]
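Description:
pFTK069 is a level 0 (LVL0) part plasmid from the Fungal Modular Cloning ToolKit, a synthetic biology collection for assembling expression constructs for filamentous fungi such as Penicillium and Aspergillus. It is built on the pAGM1301 backbone, a small entry vector of the kind used in hierarchical Modular Cloning systems, and the sequenced plasmid is about 3 kb. It is maintained in E. coli at high copy through a ColE1/pUC-type origin and selected with spectinomycin via the aadA gene, which is preceded by a bla (AmpR) promoter. The short integrase, gentamicin acetyltransferase and lacI fragments annotated around the marker and cloning region are non-functional remnants of the sequences from which the backbone was built.

The stored part is an eGFP-NLS fluorescent reporter designated "for fusion", meaning a coding sequence for enhanced green fluorescent protein joined to a nuclear localisation signal and intended to be linked in frame with another coding part. The feature table annotates only the EGFP open reading frame; the NLS is not called separately, and from the coordinates it would have to lie in the short stretches flanking EGFP. As expected for a basic part plasmid, no fungal promoter or terminator is annotated, so the reporter is not expressed from this plasmid itself. It would instead be combined with promoter, coding and terminator parts in higher-level assemblies to build transcription units. The record does not specify the flanking restriction sites, the overhangs or the position the part occupies in the assembly scheme. The typical use is tagging a protein of interest with a nuclear-targeted green fluorescent marker, or building nuclear reporters, in fungal hosts.
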