Addgene plasmid #171341: pFTK069
Purpose: Part Plasmid Entry Vector (LVL0) from the Fungal Modular Cloning ToolKit.
Depositing lab: Arnold Driessen. Depositing organization: University of Groningen. Publication: Modular Synthetic Biology Toolkit for Filamentous Fungi. Mozsik L, Pohl C, Meyer V, Bovenberg RAL, Nygard Y, Driessen AJM. ACS Synth Biol. 2021 Nov 2. doi: 10.1021/acssynbio.1c00260. PubMed 34726388.
Backbone
  Vector backbone: pAGM1301
  Vector type: Bacterial Expression, Yeast Expression, Synthetic Biology
Growth in bacteria
  Bacterial resistance: Spectinomycin, 50 μg/mL
  Growth temperature: 37°C
  Growth strain: DH5alpha
  Copy number: High Copy
Gene/Insert
  Gene/Insert name: eGFP-NLS fluorescent reporter (for fusion)
  Species: Penicillium, Aspergillus, or other fungal sources
  Mutation: n/a
  Cloning method: Restriction Enzyme; 5′ cloning site Unknown (unknown if destroyed)
Terms and licenses: Academic/Nonprofit Terms; Industry Terms: Not Available to Industry
How to cite: pFTK069 was a gift from Arnold Driessen (Addgene plasmid # 171341 ; http://n2t.net/addgene:171341 ; RRID:Addgene_171341)
